Addgene plasmid #232577: pcDNA5-AP-Ub
Purpose: Express Ubiquitin tagged with an Acceptor Peptide (AP)
Depositing lab: Sagar Bhogaraju. Depositing organization: European Molecular Biology Laboratory (EMBL), Grenoble. Publication: A ubiquitin-specific, proximity-based labeling approach for the identification of ubiquitin ligase substrates. Mukhopadhyay U, Levantovsky S, Carusone TM, Gharbi S, Stein F, Behrends C, Bhogaraju S. Sci Adv. 2024 Aug 9;10(32):eadp3000. doi: 10.1126/sciadv.adp3000. Epub 2024 Aug 9. PubMed 39121224.
Backbone
  Vector backbone: pcDNA5
  Vector type: Mammalian Expression
  Selectable markers: Hygromycin
Growth in bacteria
  Bacterial resistance: Ampicillin, 100 μg/mL
  Growth temperature: 37°C
  Growth strain: DH5alpha
  Copy number: Unknown
Gene/Insert
  Gene/Insert name: Ubiquitin
  Species: H. sapiens (human)
  Tag / fusion protein: AviTag (N terminal on insert)
Terms and licenses: Academic/Nonprofit Terms; Industry Terms: Not Available to Industry
How to cite: pcDNA5-AP-Ub was a gift from Sagar Bhogaraju (Addgene plasmid # 232577 ; http://n2t.net/addgene:232577 ; RRID:Addgene_232577)
