[The description below was written by a language model from this plasmid's Addgene catalogue record and pLannotate feature annotations shown in this document.]
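Description:
pcDNA5-AP-Ub is a mammalian expression plasmid built on a pcDNA5 backbone that expresses human ubiquitin carrying an N-terminal acceptor peptide (AP, recorded as an AviTag), the short substrate sequence that biotin ligase BirA biotinylates on a specific lysine. In the 5,431 nt sequenced record, the ubiquitin coding sequence lies downstream of the CMV immediate-early enhancer and promoter and is followed by the bovine growth hormone polyadenylation signal. The AviTag itself is not annotated separately in the feature table, though there is unannotated space upstream of the ubiquitin CDS where it would sit. Between the CMV promoter and the insert, the annotation software picks up short fragments matching tet operator-containing promoters. This is consistent with a CMV/TetO2-type arrangement that would allow tetracycline-regulated expression in cells producing Tet repressor, although the catalogue entry does not state this.

The backbone also carries an FRT site placed immediately upstream of a hygromycin resistance gene that has no intact promoter of its own and ends at an SV40 poly(A) signal. This layout is typical of vectors designed for FLP-mediated integration into a genomic FRT landing site, where recombination supplies the promoter and start context and allows hygromycin selection of isogenic stable lines. Propagation in E. coli relies on a high-copy ColE1/pUC-type origin and ampicillin resistance from β-lactamase. Fragments of f1 ori, lac elements and a ble sequence are backbone remnants.

According to the associated publication title, the construct belongs to a ubiquitin-specific, proximity-based labeling approach for identifying ubiquitin ligase substrates. Presumably AP-ubiquitin is biotinylated when it comes close to a biotin ligase-fused E3 and is then conjugated to substrates, which can be captured through the biotin.
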