Features (pLannotate 1.2.2; 21 found; start..end, strand, type, name):
   1012..1137    +  CDS            ble (fragment): BLE_KLEPN - Experimental evidence at protein level: Swiss-Prot protein existence level 1. Binding protein with a strong affinity to the bleomycin family of antibiotics. Binds to CL990; an antimitotic-antibiotic compound. From Klebsiella pneumoniae.
   1132..1253    +  polyA_signal   SV40 poly(A) signal: SV40 polyadenylation signal
   1326..1342    -  protein_bind   lac operator: The lac repressor binds to the lac operator to inhibit transcription in E. coli. This inhibition can be relieved by adding lactose or isopropyl-β-D-thiogalactopyranoside (IPTG). lac repressor encoded by lacI
   1350..1380    -  promoter       lac promoter: promoter for the E. coli lac operon
   1395..1416    -  protein_bind   CAP binding site: CAP binding activates transcription in the presence of cAMP. E. coli catabolite activator protein
   1429..1521    -  CDS            lacI (fragment): lac repressor; lacI; The lac repressor binds to the lac operator to inhibit transcription in E. coli. This inhibition can be relieved by adding lactose or isopropyl-β-D-thiogalactopyranoside (IPTG).
   1704..2292    -  rep_origin     ori: high-copy-number ColE1/pMB1/pBR322/pUC origin of replication
   2463..3323    -  CDS            AmpR: β-lactamase; bla; confers resistance to ampicillin, carbenicillin, and related antibiotics
   3324..3428    -  promoter       AmpR promoter: bla
   3487..3539    -  misc_feature   bom (fragment): basis of mobility region from pBR322
   3694..4073    +  enhancer       CMV enhancer: human cytomegalovirus immediate early enhancer
   4074..4277    +  promoter       CMV promoter: human cytomegalovirus (CMV) immediate early promoter
   4279..4298    +  promoter       PLtetO-1 promoter (fragment): modified phage lambda PL promoter with tet operator sites (Lutz and Bujard, 1997)
   4300..4319    +  promoter       PLtetO-1 promoter (fragment): modified phage lambda PL promoter with tet operator sites (Lutz and Bujard, 1997)
   4327..4360    +  promoter       TRE3GV promoter (fragment): 3rd-generation Tet-responsive promoter that can be activated by binding of Tet-On® 3G, optimized for retroviral and lentiviral vectors
   4515..4742    +  CDS            UBIQ_CERCA: Experimental evidence at protein level: Swiss-Prot protein existence level 1. Ubiquitin exists either covalently attached to another protein, or free (unanchored). When covalently bound, it is conjugated to target proteins via an isopeptide bond either as a monomer (monoubiquitin), a polymer linked via different Lys residues of the ubiquitin (polyubiquitin chains) or a linear polymer linked via the initiator Met of the ubiquitin (linear polyubiquitin chains). Polyubiquitin chains, when attached to a target protein, have different functions depending on the Lys residue of the ubiquitin that is
   4848..5072    +  polyA_signal   bGH poly(A) signal: bovine growth hormone polyadenylation signal
   5076..5097    +  promoter       SV40 promoter (fragment): SV40 enhancer and early promoter
   5118..5351    +  rep_origin     f1 ori (fragment) (sequence partly withheld): f1 bacteriophage origin of replication; arrow indicates direction of (+) strand synthesis
   5356..5403    +  protein_bind   FRT: FLP-mediated recombination occurs in the 8-bp core sequence TCTAGAAA (Turan and Bode, 2011). FLP recombinase from the Saccharomyces cerevisiae 2μ plasmid
   5411..1002    +  CDS            HygR (across the origin): aminoglycoside phosphotransferase from E. coli; aph(4)-Ia; confers resistance to hygromycin
>Addgene plasmid #232577 | pcDNA5-AP-Ub | addgene full sequence | sequence record 464776 | Addgene NGS Result
ACGTCTGTCGAGAAGTTTCTGATCGAAAAGTTCGACAGCGTCTCCGACCTGATGCAGCTCTCGGAGGGCG
AAGAATCTCGTGCTTTCAGCTTCGATGTAGGAGGGCGTGGATATGTCCTGCGGGTAAATAGCTGCGCCGA
TGGTTTCTACAAAGATCGTTATGTTTATCGGCACTTTGCATCGGCCGCGCTCCCGATTCCGGAAGTGCTT
GACATTGGGGAATTCAGCGAGAGCCTGACCTATTGCATCTCCCGCCGTGCACAGGGTGTCACGTTGCAAG
ACCTGCCTGAAACCGAACTGCCCGCTGTTCTGCAGCCGGTCGCGGAGGCCATGGATGCGATCGCTGCGGC
CGATCTTAGCCAGACGAGCGGGTTCGGCCCATTCGGACCGCAAGGAATCGGTCAATACACTACATGGCGT
GATTTCATATGCGCGATTGCTGATCCCCATGTGTATCACTGGCAAACTGTGATGGACGACACCGTCAGTG
CGTCCGTCGCGCAGGCTCTCGATGAGCTGATGCTTTGGGCCGAGGACTGCCCCGAAGTCCGGCACCTCGT
GCACGCGGATTTCGGCTCCAACAATGTCCTGACGGACAATGGCCGCATAACAGCGGTCATTGACTGGAGC
GAGGCGATGTTCGGGGATTCCCAATACGAGGTCGCCAACATCTTCTTCTGGAGGCCGTGGTTGGCTTGTA
TGGAGCAGCAGACGCGCTACTTCGAGCGGAGGCATCCGGAGCTTGCAGGATCGCCGCGGCTCCGGGCGTA
TATGCTCCGCATTGGTCTTGACCAACTCTATCAGAGCTTGGTTGACGGCAATTTCGATGATGCAGCTTGG
GCGCAGGGTCGATGCGACGCAATCGTCCGATCCGGAGCCGGGACTGTCGGGCGTACACAAATCGCCCGCA
GAAGCGCGGCCGTCTGGACCGATGGCTGTGTAGAAGTACTCGCCGATAGTGGAAACCGACGCCCCAGCAC
TCGTCCGAGGGCAAAGGAATAGCACGTACTACGAGATTTCGATTCCACCGCCGCCTTCTATGAAAGGTTG
GGCTTCGGAATCGTTTTCCGGGACGCCGGCTGGATGATCCTCCAGCGCGGGGATCTCATGCTGGAGTTCT
TCGCCCACCCCAACTTGTTTATTGCAGCTTATAATGGTTACAAATAAAGCAATAGCATCACAAATTTCAC
AAATAAAGCATTTTTTTCACTGCATTCTAGTTGTGGTTTGTCCAAACTCATCAATGTATCTTATCATGTC
TGTATACCGTCGACCTCTAGCTAGAGCTTGGCGTAATCATGGTCATAGCTGTTTCCTGTGTGAAATTGTT
ATCCGCTCACAATTCCACACAACATACGAGCCGGAAGCATAAAGTGTAAAGCCTGGGGTGCCTAATGAGT
GAGCTAACTCACATTAATTGCGTTGCGCTCACTGCCCGCTTTCCAGTCGGGAAACCTGTCGTGCCAGCTG
CATTAATGAATCGGCCAACGCGCGGGGAGAGGCGGTTTGCGTATTGGGCGCTCTTCCGCTTCCTCGCTCA
CTGACTCGCTGCGCTCGGTCGTTCGGCTGCGGCGAGCGGTATCAGCTCACTCAAAGGCGGTAATACGGTT
ATCCACAGAATCAGGGGATAACGCAGGAAAGAACATGTGAGCAAAAGGCCAGCAAAAGGCCAGGAACCGT
AAAAAGGCCGCGTTGCTGGCGTTTTTCCATAGGCTCCGCCCCCCTGACGAGCATCACAAAAATCGACGCT
CAAGTCAGAGGTGGCGAAACCCGACAGGACTATAAAGATACCAGGCGTTTCCCCCTGGAAGCTCCCTCGT
GCGCTCTCCTGTTCCGACCCTGCCGCTTACCGGATACCTGTCCGCCTTTCTCCCTTCGGGAAGCGTGGCG
CTTTCTCATAGCTCACGCTGTAGGTATCTCAGTTCGGTGTAGGTCGTTCGCTCCAAGCTGGGCTGTGTGC
ACGAACCCCCCGTTCAGCCCGACCGCTGCGCCTTATCCGGTAACTATCGTCTTGAGTCCAACCCGGTAAG
ACACGACTTATCGCCACTGGCAGCAGCCACTGGTAACAGGATTAGCAGAGCGAGGTATGTAGGCGGTGCT
ACAGAGTTCTTGAAGTGGTGGCCTAACTACGGCTACACTAGAAGAACAGTATTTGGTATCTGCGCTCTGC
TGAAGCCAGTTACCTTCGGAAAAAGAGTTGGTAGCTCTTGATCCGGCAAACAAACCACCGCTGGTAGCGG
TGGTTTTTTTGTTTGCAAGCAGCAGATTACGCGCAGAAAAAAAGGATCTCAAGAAGATCCTTTGATCTTT
TCTACGGGGTCTGACGCTCAGTGGAACGAAAACTCACGTTAAGGGATTTTGGTCATGAGATTATCAAAAA
GGATCTTCACCTAGATCCTTTTAAATTAAAAATGAAGTTTTAAATCAATCTAAAGTATATATGAGTAAAC
TTGGTCTGACAGTTACCAATGCTTAATCAGTGAGGCACCTATCTCAGCGATCTGTCTATTTCGTTCATCC
ATAGTTGCCTGACTCCCCGTCGTGTAGATAACTACGATACGGGAGGGCTTACCATCTGGCCCCAGTGCTG
CAATGATACCGCGAGACCCACGCTCACCGGCTCCAGATTTATCAGCAATAAACCAGCCAGCCGGAAGGGC
CGAGCGCAGAAGTGGTCCTGCAACTTTATCCGCCTCCATCCAGTCTATTAATTGTTGCCGGGAAGCTAGA
GTAAGTAGTTCGCCAGTTAATAGTTTGCGCAACGTTGTTGCCATTGCTACAGGCATCGTGGTGTCACGCT
CGTCGTTTGGTATGGCTTCATTCAGCTCCGGTTCCCAACGATCAAGGCGAGTTACATGATCCCCCATGTT
GTGCAAAAAAGCGGTTAGCTCCTTCGGTCCTCCGATCGTTGTCAGAAGTAAGTTGGCCGCAGTGTTATCA
CTCATGGTTATGGCAGCACTGCATAATTCTCTTACTGTCATGCCATCCGTAAGATGCTTTTCTGTGACTG
GTGAGTACTCAACCAAGTCATTCTGAGAATAGTGTATGCGGCGACCGAGTTGCTCTTGCCCGGCGTCAAT
ACGGGATAATACCGCGCCACATAGCAGAACTTTAAAAGTGCTCATCATTGGAAAACGTTCTTCGGGGCGA
AAACTCTCAAGGATCTTACCGCTGTTGAGATCCAGTTCGATGTAACCCACTCGTGCACCCAACTGATCTT
CAGCATCTTTTACTTTCACCAGCGTTTCTGGGTGAGCAAAAACAGGAAGGCAAAATGCCGCAAAAAAGGG
AATAAGGGCGACACGGAAATGTTGAATACTCATACTCTTCCTTTTTCAATATTATTGAAGCATTTATCAG
GGTTATTGTCTCATGAGCGGATACATATTTGAATGTATTTAGAAAAATAAACAAATAGGGGTTCCGCGCA
CATTTCCCCGAAAAGTGCCACCTGACGTCGACGGATCGGGAGATCTCCCGATCCCCTATGGTGCACTCTC
AGTACAATCTGCTCTGATGCCGCATAGTTAAGCCAGTATCTGCTCCCTGCTTGTGTGTTGGAGGTCGCTG
AGTAGTGCGCGAGCAAAATTTAAGCTACAACAAGGCAAGGCTTGACCGACAATTGCATGAAGAATCTGCT
TAGGGTTAGGCGTTTTGCGCTGCTTCGCGATGTACGGGCCAGATATACGCGTTGACATTGATTATTGACT
AGTTATTAATAGTAATCAATTACGGGGTCATTAGTTCATAGCCCATATATGGAGTTCCGCGTTACATAAC
TTACGGTAAATGGCCCGCCTGGCTGACCGCCCAACGACCCCCGCCCATTGACGTCAATAATGACGTATGT
TCCCATAGTAACGCCAATAGGGACTTTCCATTGACGTCAATGGGTGGAGTATTTACGGTAAACTGCCCAC
TTGGCAGTACATCAAGTGTATCATATGCCAAGTACGCCCCCTATTGACGTCAATGACGGTAAATGGCCCG
CCTGGCATTATGCCCAGTACATGACCTTATGGGACTTTCCTACTTGGCAGTACATCTACGTATTAGTCAT
CGCTATTACCATGGTGATGCGGTTTTGGCAGTACATCAATGGGCGTGGATAGCGGTTTGACTCACGGGGA
TTTCCAAGTCTCCACCCCATTGACGTCAATGGGAGTTTGTTTTGGCACCAAAATCAACGGGACTTTCCAA
AATGTCGTAACAACTCCGCCCCATTGACGCAAATGGGCGGTAGGCGTGTACGGTGGGAGGTCTATATAAG
CAGAGCTCTCCCTATCAGTGATAGAGATCTCCCTATCAGTGATAGAGATCGTCGACGAGCTCGTTTAGTG
AACCGTCAGATCGCCTGGAGACGCCATCCACGCTGTTTTGACCTCCATAGAAGACACCGGGACCGATCCA
GCCTCCGGACTCTAGCGTTTAAACTTAAGATGGGCCTGAACGACATCTTCGAGGCCCAGAAGATCGAGTG
GCACGAGGGCTCCGGCTCCACCTCCGGCTCCGGCATGCAGATCTTCGTGAAGACTCTGACTGGTAAGACC
ATCACCCTCGAGGTTGAGCCCAGTGACACCATTGAGAATGTCAAGGCAAAGATCCAAGATAAGGAAGGCA
TCCCTCCTGACCAGCAGAGGCTGATCTTTGCTGGAAAACAGCTGGAAGATGGGCGCACCCTGTCTGACTA
CAACATCCAGAAAGAGTCCACCCTGCACCTGGTACTCCGTCTCAGAGGTGGGTAATAAGGATCCACTAGT
CCAGTGTGGTGGAATTCTGCAGATATCCAGCACAGTGGCGGCCGCTCGAGTCTAGAGGGCCCGTTTAAAC
CCGCTGATCAGCCTCGACTGTGCCTTCTAGTTGCCAGCCATCTGTTGTTTGCCCCTCCCCCGTGCCTTCC
TTGACCCTGGAAGGTGCCACTCCCACTGTCCTTTCCTAATAAAATGAGGAAATTGCATCGCATTGTCTGA
GTAGGTGTCATTCTATTCTGGGGGGTGGGGTGGGGCAGGACAGCAAGGGGGAGGATTGGGAAGACAATAG
CAGGCATGCTGGGGATGCGGTGGGCTCTATGGCTTCTGAGGCGGAAAGAACCAGCTGGGGCTCTAGGGGG
TATCCCC
[124 nt withheld, positions 5118-5241]
C
[91 nt withheld, positions 5243-5333]
AGGGTGATGGTTCACGTACCTAGAAGTTCCTATTCCGAAGTTCCTATTCTCTAGAAAGTATAGGAACTTC
CTTGGCCAAAAAGCCTGAACTCACCGCG
